LOCUS       Exported 7669 bp ds-DNA circular SYN 12-MAY-2021
DEFINITION  synthetic circular DNA
ACCESSION   .
VERSION     .
KEYWORDS    pDIRE
SOURCE      synthetic DNA construct
  ORGANISM  synthetic DNA construct
REFERENCE   1 (bases 1 to 7669)
  AUTHORS   Osterwalder M, Galli A, Rosen B, Skarnes WC, Zeller R, Lopez-Rios J.
  TITLE     Dual RMCE for efficient re-engineering of mouse mutant alleles
  JOURNAL   Nat Methods. 2010 Oct 17
  PUBMED    20953177
REFERENCE   2 (bases 1 to 7669)
  AUTHORS   .
  TITLE     Direct Submission
  JOURNAL   Exported May 12, 2021 from SnapGene Server 1.1.58
            http://www.snapgene.com
FEATURES             Location/Qualifiers
     source          1..7669
                     /organism="synthetic DNA construct"
                     /mol_type="other DNA"
     promoter        24..128
                     /gene="bla"
                     /label=AmpR promoter
     CDS             129..989
                     /codon_start=1
                     /gene="bla"
                     /product="beta-lactamase"
                     /label=AmpR
                     /note="confers resistance to ampicillin, carbenicillin, and
                     related antibiotics"
                     /translation="MSIQHFRVALIPFFAAFCLPVFAHPETLVKVKDAEDQLGARVGYI
                     ELDLNSGKILESFRPEERFPMMSTFKVLLCGAVLSRIDAGQEQLGRRIHYSQNDLVEYS
                     PVTEKHLTDGMTVRELCSAAITMSDNTAANLLLTTIGGPKELTAFLHNMGDHVTRLDRW
                     EPELNEAIPNDERDTTMPVAMATTLRKLLTGELLTLASRQQLIDWMEADKVAGPLLRSA
                     LPAGWFIADKSGAGERGSRGIIAALGPDGKPSRIVVIYTTGSQATMDERNRQIAEIGAS
                     LIKHW"
     primer_bind     complement(347..366)
                     /label=Amp-R
                     /note="Ampicillin resistance gene, reverse primer"
     rep_origin      1160..1748
                     /direction=RIGHT
                     /label=ori
                     /note="high-copy-number ColE1/pMB1/pBR322/pUC origin of
                     replication"
     primer_bind     1649..1668
                     /label=pBR322ori-F
                     /note="pBR322 origin, forward primer"
     primer_bind     1902..1919
                     /label=L4440
                     /note="L4440 vector, forward primer"
     protein_bind    2036..2057
                     /label=CAP binding site
                     /bound_moiety="E. coli catabolite activator protein"
                     /note="CAP binding activates transcription in the presence
                     of cAMP."
     promoter        2072..2102
                     /label=lac promoter
                     /note="promoter for the E. coli lac operon"
     protein_bind    2110..2126
                     /label=lac operator
                     /bound_moiety="lac repressor encoded by lacI"
                     /note="The lac repressor binds to the lac operator to
                     inhibit transcription in E. coli. This inhibition can be
                     relieved by adding lactose or
                     isopropyl-beta-D-thiogalactopyranoside (IPTG)."
     primer_bind     2115..2137
                     /label=M13/pUC Reverse
                     /note="In lacZ gene"
     primer_bind     2134..2150
                     /label=M13 rev
                     /note="common sequencing primer, one of multiple similar
                     variants"
     primer_bind     2134..2150
                     /label=M13 Reverse
                     /note="In lacZ gene. Also called M13-rev"
     primer_bind     2169..2189
                     /label=T3
                     /note="T3 promoter, forward primer"
     promoter        2171..2189
                     /label=T3 promoter
                     /note="promoter for bacteriophage T3 RNA polymerase"
     primer_bind     2217..2233
                     /label=pBluescriptKS
                     /note="For pBluescript vector"
     primer_bind     2218..2234
                     /label=KS primer
                     /note="common sequencing primer, one of multiple similar
                     variants"
     promoter        2259..2758
                     /label=PGK promoter
                     /note="mouse phosphoglycerate kinase 1 promoter"
     primer_bind     complement(2294..2317)
                     /label=MSCV-rev
                     /note="Murine stem cell virus, reverse primer"
     primer_bind     2691..2710
                     /label=mPGK-F
                     /note="Mouse PGK promoter, forward primer"
     regulatory      2772..2781
                     /regulatory_class="other"
                     /note="vertebrate consensus sequence for strong initiation
                     of translation (Kozak, 1987)"
     CDS             2778..4076
                     /codon_start=1
                     /product="nuclear-targeted site-specific recombinase"
                     /label=FLPo
                     /note="FLPo is a mouse codon-optimized fusion between the
                     SV40 nuclear localization signal and a thermostable version
                     of the Saccharomyces cerevisiae site-specific recombinase
                     FLP. Recombination occurs at FRT sequences."
                     /translation="MAPKKKRKVMSQFDILCKTPPKVLVRQFVERFERPSGEKIASCAA
                     ELTYLCWMITHNGTAIKRATFMSYNTIISNSLSFDIVNKSLQFKYKTQKATILEASLKK
                     LIPAWEFTIIPYNGQKHQSDITDIVSSLQLQFESSEEADKGNSHSKKMLKALLSEGESI
                     WEITEKILNSFEYTSRFTKTKTLYQFLFLATFINCGRFSDIKNVDPKSFKLVQNKYLGV
                     IIQCLVTETKTSVSRHIYFFSARGRIDPLVYLDEFLRNSEPVLKRVNRTGNSSSNKQEY
                     QLLKDNLVRSYNKALKKNAPYPIFAIKNGPKSHIGRHLMTSFLSMKGLTELTNVVGNWS
                     DKRASAVARTTYTHQITAIPDHYFALVSRYYAYDPISKEMIALKDETNPIEEWQHIEQL
                     KGSAEGSIRYPAWNGIISQEVLDYLSSYINRRI"
     primer_bind     complement(4104..4121)
                     /label=BGH-rev
                     /note="Bovine growth hormone terminator, reverse primer.
                     Also called BGH reverse"
     polyA_signal    4110..4334
                     /label=bGH poly(A) signal
                     /note="bovine growth hormone polyadenylation signal"
     primer_bind     complement(4428..4447)
                     /label=T7
                     /note="T7 promoter, forward primer"
     promoter        complement(4429..4447)
                     /label=T7 promoter
                     /note="promoter for bacteriophage T7 RNA polymerase"
     primer_bind     complement(4457..4474)
                     /label=M13 Forward
                     /note="In lacZ gene. Also called M13-F20 or M13 (-21)
                     Forward"
     primer_bind     complement(4457..4473)
                     /label=M13 fwd
                     /note="common sequencing primer, one of multiple similar
                     variants"
     primer_bind     complement(4466..4488)
                     /label=M13/pUC Forward
                     /note="In lacZ gene"
     promoter        4800..5978
                     /label=EF-1-alpha promoter
                     /note="strong constitutive promoter for human elongation
                     factor EF-1-alpha"
     intron          5031..5969
                     /label=EF-1-alpha intron A
                     /note="intron upstream of the start codon of human
                     EF-1-alpha"
     primer_bind     5926..5946
                     /label=EF1a-F
                     /note="Human elongation factor-1a promoter, forward primer"
     regulatory      5995..6004
                     /regulatory_class="other"
                     /note="vertebrate consensus sequence for strong initiation
                     of translation (Kozak, 1987)"
     CDS             6007..6027
                     /codon_start=1
                     /product="nuclear localization signal of SV40 (simian virus
                     40) large T antigen"
                     /label=SV40 NLS
                     /translation="PKKKRKV"
     polyA_signal    7176..7257
                     /label=SV40 poly(A) signal
                     /note="SV40 polyadenylation signal"
     primer_bind     complement(7213..7232)
                     /label=SV40pA-R
                     /note="SV40 polyA, reverse primer"
     primer_bind     7267..7286
                     /label=EBV-rev
                     /note="SV40 polyA terminator, reverse primer"
     rep_origin      complement(7308..7666)
                     /direction=LEFT
                     /label=f1 ori
                     /note="f1 bacteriophage origin of replication; arrow
                     indicates direction of (+) strand synthesis"
     primer_bind     complement(7348..7369)
                     /label=F1ori-F
                     /note="F1 origin, forward primer"
     primer_bind     7560..7579
                     /label=F1ori-R
                     /note="F1 origin, reverse primer"
ORIGIN
        1 gtggcacttt tcggggaaat gtgcgcggaa cccctatttg tttatttttc taaatacatt
       61 caaatatgta tccgctcatg agacaataac cctgataaat gcttcaataa tattgaaaaa
      121 ggaagagtat gagtattcaa catttccgtg tcgcccttat tccctttttt gcggcatttt
      181 gccttcctgt ttttgctcac ccagaaacgc tggtgaaagt aaaagatgct gaagatcagt
      241 tgggtgcacg agtgggttac atcgaactgg atctcaacag cggtaagatc cttgagagtt
      301 ttcgccccga agaacgtttt ccaatgatga gcacttttaa agttctgcta tgtggcgcgg
      361 tattatcccg tattgacgcc gggcaagagc aactcggtcg ccgcatacac tattctcaga
      421 atgacttggt tgagtactca ccagtcacag aaaagcatct tacggatggc atgacagtaa
      481 gagaattatg cagtgctgcc ataaccatga gtgataacac tgcggccaac ttacttctga
      541 caacgatcgg aggaccgaag gagctaaccg cttttttgca caacatgggg gatcatgtaa
      601 ctcgccttga tcgttgggaa ccggagctga atgaagccat accaaacgac gagcgtgaca
      661 ccacgatgcc tgtagcaatg gcaacaacgt tgcgcaaact attaactggc gaactactta
      721 ctctagcttc ccggcaacaa ttaatagact ggatggaggc ggataaagtt gcaggaccac
      781 ttctgcgctc ggcccttccg gctggctggt ttattgctga taaatctgga gccggtgagc
      841 gtgggtctcg cggtatcatt gcagcactgg ggccagatgg taagccctcc cgtatcgtag
      901 ttatctacac gacggggagt caggcaacta tggatgaacg aaatagacag atcgctgaga
      961 taggtgcctc actgattaag cattggtaac tgtcagacca agtttactca tatatacttt
     1021 agattgattt aaaacttcat ttttaattta aaaggatcta ggtgaagatc ctttttgata
     1081 atctcatgac caaaatccct taacgtgagt tttcgttcca ctgagcgtca gaccccgtag
     1141 aaaagatcaa aggatcttct tgagatcctt tttttctgcg cgtaatctgc tgcttgcaaa
     1201 caaaaaaacc accgctacca gcggtggttt gtttgccgga tcaagagcta ccaactcttt
     1261 ttccgaaggt aactggcttc agcagagcgc agataccaaa tactgtcctt ctagtgtagc
     1321 cgtagttagg ccaccacttc aagaactctg tagcaccgcc tacatacctc gctctgctaa
     1381 tcctgttacc agtggctgct gccagtggcg ataagtcgtg tcttaccggg ttggactcaa
     1441 gacgatagtt accggataag gcgcagcggt cgggctgaac ggggggttcg tgcacacagc
     1501 ccagcttgga gcgaacgacc tacaccgaac tgagatacct acagcgtgag ctatgagaaa
     1561 gcgccacgct tcccgaaggg agaaaggcgg acaggtatcc ggtaagcggc agggtcggaa
     1621 caggagagcg cacgagggag cttccagggg gaaacgcctg gtatctttat agtcctgtcg
     1681 ggtttcgcca cctctgactt gagcgtcgat ttttgtgatg ctcgtcaggg gggcggagcc
     1741 tatggaaaaa cgccagcaac gcggcctttt tacggttcct ggccttttgc tggccttttg
     1801 ctcacatgtt ctttcctgcg ttatcccctg attctgtgga taaccgtatt accgcctttg
     1861 agtgagctga taccgctcgc cgcagccgaa cgaccgagcg cagcgagtca gtgagcgagg
     1921 aagcggaaga gcgcccaata cgcaaaccgc ctctccccgc gcgttggccg attcattaat
     1981 gcagctggca cgacaggttt cccgactgga aagcgggcag tgagcgcaac gcaattaatg
     2041 tgagttagct cactcattag gcaccccagg ctttacactt tatgcttccg gctcgtatgt
     2101 tgtgtggaat tgtgagcgga taacaatttc acacaggaaa cagctatgac catgattacg
     2161 ccaagcgcgc aattaaccct cactaaaggg aacaaaagct ggtaccgggc cccccctcga
     2221 ggtcgacggt atcgataagc ttgatatcga attctaccgg gtaggggagg cgcttttccc
     2281 aaggcagtct ggagcatgcg ctttagcagc cccgctgggc acttggcgct acacaagtgg
     2341 cctctggcct cgcacacatt ccacatccac cggtaggcgc caaccggctc cgttctttgg
     2401 tggccccttc gcgccacctt ctactcctcc cctagtcagg aagttccccc ccgccccgca
     2461 gctcgcgtcg tgcaggacgt gacaaatgga agtagcacgt ctcactagtc tcgtgcagat
     2521 ggacagcacc gctgagcaat ggaagcgggt aggcctttgg ggcagcggcc aatagcagct
     2581 ttgctccttc gctttctggg ctcagaggct gggaaggggt gggtccgggg gcgggctcag
     2641 gggcgggctc aggggcgggg cgggcgcccg aaggtcctcc ggaggcccgg cattctgcac
     2701 gcttcaaaag cgcacgtctg ccgcgctgtt ctcctcttcc tcatctccgg gcctttcgac
     2761 ctgcaatcgc cgccaccatg gctcctaaga agaagaggaa ggtgatgagc cagttcgaca
     2821 tcctgtgcaa gacccccccc aaggtgctgg tgcggcagtt cgtggagaga ttcgagaggc
     2881 ccagcggcga gaagatcgcc agctgtgccg ccgagctgac ctacctgtgc tggatgatca
     2941 cccacaacgg caccgccatc aagagggcca ccttcatgag ctacaacacc atcatcagca
     3001 acagcctgag cttcgacatc gtgaacaaga gcctgcagtt caagtacaag acccagaagg
     3061 ccaccatcct ggaggccagc ctgaagaagc tgatccccgc ctgggagttc accatcatcc
     3121 cttacaacgg ccagaagcac cagagcgaca tcaccgacat cgtgtccagc ctgcagctgc
     3181 agttcgagag cagcgaggag gccgacaagg gcaacagcca cagcaagaag atgctgaagg
     3241 ccctgctgtc cgagggcgag agcatctggg agatcaccga gaagatcctg aacagcttcg
     3301 agtacaccag caggttcacc aagaccaaga ccctgtacca gttcctgttc ctggccacat
     3361 tcatcaactg cggcaggttc agcgacatca agaacgtgga ccccaagagc ttcaagctgg
     3421 tgcagaacaa gtacctgggc gtgatcattc agtgcctggt gaccgagacc aagacaagcg
     3481 tgtccaggca catctacttt ttcagcgcca gaggcaggat cgaccccctg gtgtacctgg
     3541 acgagttcct gaggaacagc gagcccgtgc tgaagagagt gaacaggacc ggcaacagca
     3601 gcagcaacaa gcaggagtac cagctgctga aggacaacct ggtgcgcagc tacaacaagg
     3661 ccctgaagaa gaacgccccc taccccatct tcgctatcaa gaacggccct aagagccaca
     3721 tcggcaggca cctgatgacc agctttctga gcatgaaggg cctgaccgag ctgacaaacg
     3781 tggtgggcaa ctggagcgac aagagggcct ccgccgtggc caggaccacc tacacccacc
     3841 agatcaccgc catccccgac cactacttcg ccctggtgtc caggtactac gcctacgacc
     3901 ccatcagcaa ggagatgatc gccctgaagg acgagaccaa ccccatcgag gagtggcagc
     3961 acatcgagca gctgaagggc agcgccgagg gcagcatcag ataccccgcc tggaacggca
     4021 tcatcagcca ggaggtgctg gactacctga gcagctacat caacaggcgg atctgatgag
     4081 atatcctaga gctcgctgat cagcctcgac tgtgccttct agttgccagc catctgttgt
     4141 ttgcccctcc cccgtgcctt ccttgaccct ggaaggtgcc actcccactg tcctttccta
     4201 ataaaatgag gaaattgcat cgcattgtct gagtaggtgt cattctattc tggggggtgg
     4261 ggtggggcag gacagcaagg gggaggattg ggaagacaat agcaggcatg ctggggatgc
     4321 ggtgggctct atggcttctg aggcggaaag aaccagctgg ggctcgagat ccactagttc
     4381 tagcctcgag gctagagcgg ccgccaccgc ggtggagctc caattcgccc tatagtgagt
     4441 cgtattacgc gcgctcactg gccgtcgttt tacaacgtcg tgactgggaa aaccctggcg
     4501 ttacccaact taatcgcctt gcagcacatc cccctttcgc cagctggcgt aatagcgaag
     4561 aggcccgcac cgatcgccct tcccaacagt tgcgcagcct gaatggcgaa tggaaattgt
     4621 aagcgttaat attttgttaa aattcgcgtt aaatttttgt taaatcagct cattttttaa
     4681 ccaataggcc gaaatcggca aaatccctta atcaagcttt gcaaagatgg ataaagtttt
     4741 aaacagagag gaatctttgc agctaatgga ccttctaggt cttgaaagga gtgggaattg
     4801 gctccggtgc ccgtcagtgg gcagagcgca catcgcccac agtccccgag aagttggggg
     4861 gaggggtcgg caattgaacc ggtgcctaga gaaggtggcg cggggtaaac tgggaaagtg
     4921 atgtcgtgta ctggctccgc ctttttcccg agggtggggg agaaccgtat ataagtgcag
     4981 tagtcgccgt gaacgttctt tttcgcaacg ggtttgccgc cagaacacag gtaagtgccg
     5041 tgtgtggttc ccgcgggcct ggcctcttta cgggttatgg cccttgcgtg ccttgaatta
     5101 cttccacctg gctgcagtac gtgattcttg atcccgagct tcgggttgga agtgggtggg
     5161 agagttcgag gccttgcgct taaggagccc cttcgcctcg tgcttgagtt gaggcctggc
     5221 ttgggcgctg gggccgccgc gtgcgaatct ggtggcacct tcgcgcctgt ctcgctgctt
     5281 tcgataagtc tctagccatt taaaattttt gatgacctgc tgcgacgctt tttttctggc
     5341 aagatagtct tgtaaatgcg ggccaagatc tgcacactgg tatttcggtt tttggggccg
     5401 cgggcggcga cggggcccgt gcgtcccagc gcacatgttc ggcgaggcgg ggcctgcgag
     5461 cgcggccacc gagaatcgga cgggggtagt ctcaagctgg ccggcctgct ctggtgcctg
     5521 gcctcgcgcc gccgtgtatc gccccgccct gggcggcaag gctggcccgg tcggcaccag
     5581 ttgcgtgagc ggaaagatgg ccgcttcccg gccctgctgc agggagctca aaatggagga
     5641 cgcggcgctc gggagagcgg gcgggtgagt cacccacaca aaggaaaagg gcctttccgt
     5701 cctcagccgt cgcttcatgt gactccacgg agtaccgggc gccgtccagg cacctcgatt
     5761 agttctcgag cttttggagt acgtcgtctt taggttgggg ggaggggttt tatgcgatgg
     5821 agtttcccca cactgagtgg gtggagactg aagttaggcc agcttggcac ttgatgtaat
     5881 tctccttgga atttgccctt tttgagtttg gatcttggtt cattctcaag cctcagacag
     5941 tggttcaaag tttttttctt ccatttcagg tgtcgtgaag gaattggatc cgccgccacc
     6001 atggtgccca agaagaagag gaaagtctcc aacctgctga ctgtgcacca aaacctgcct
     6061 gccctccctg tggatgccac ctctgatgaa gtcaggaaga acctgatgga catgttcagg
     6121 gacaggcagg ccttctctga acacacctgg aagatgctcc tgtctgtgtg cagatcctgg
     6181 gctgcctggt gcaagctgaa caacaggaaa tggttccctg ctgaacctga ggatgtgagg
     6241 gactacctcc tgtacctgca agccagaggc ctggctgtga agaccatcca acagcacctg
     6301 ggccagctca acatgctgca caggagatct ggcctgcctc gcccttctga ctccaatgct
     6361 gtgtccctgg tgatgaggag aatcagaaag gagaatgtgg atgctgggga gagagccaag
     6421 caggccctgg cctttgaacg cactgacttt gaccaagtca gatccctgat ggagaactct
     6481 gacagatgcc aggacatcag gaacctggcc ttcctgggca ttgcctacaa caccctgctg
     6541 cgcattgccg aaattgccag aatcagagtg aaggacatct cccgcaccga tggtgggaga
     6601 atgctgatcc acattggcag gaccaagacc ctggtgtcca cagctggtgt ggagaaggcc
     6661 ctgtccctgg gggttaccaa gctggtggag agatggatct ctgtgtctgg tgtggctgat
     6721 gaccccaaca actacctgtt ctgccgggtc agaaagaatg gtgtggctgc cccttctgcc
     6781 acctcccaac tgtccacccg ggccctggaa gggatctttg aggccaccca ccgcctgatc
     6841 tatggtgcca aggatgactc tgggcagaga tacctggcct ggtctggcca ctctgccaga
     6901 gtgggtgctg ccagggacat ggccagggct ggtgtgtcca tccctgaaat catgcaggct
     6961 ggtggctgga ccaatgtgaa cattgtgatg aactacatca gaaacctgga ctctgagact
     7021 ggggccatgg tgaggctgct cgaggatggg gactgaacta gtgactctag atcataatca
     7081 gccataccac atttgtagag gttttacttg ctttaaaaaa cctcccacac ctccccctga
     7141 acctgaaaca taaaatgaat gcaattgttg ttgttaactt gtttattgca gcttataatg
     7201 gttacaaata aagcaatagc atcacaaatt tcacaaataa agcatttttt tcactgcatt
     7261 ctagttgtgg tttgtccaaa ctcatcaatg tatactagta tagagattaa atcaaaagaa
     7321 tagaccgaga tagggttgag tgttgttcca gtttggaaca agagtccact attaaagaac
     7381 gtggactcca acgtcaaagg nnnnnnnnnn nnnnnnnnnn nnnnnnnnnn nnnnnnnnnn
     7441 nnnnnnnnnt nnnnnnnnnn nnnnnnnnnn nnnnnnnnnn nnnnnnnnnn nnnnnnnnnn
     7501 nnnnnnnnnn nnnnnnnnnn nnnnnnnnnn nnnnnnnnnn ngnnnnnnnn nnnnnnnnnn
     7561 nnnnnnnnnn nnnnnnnnnn nnnnnnnnnn nnnnnnnnnn nnnnnnnnnn nnnnnnnnnn
     7621 nnnnnnnnnn nnnnnnnnnn nnnnnnnnnn nnnnnnnnnn nnnnnncag
//
