[The description below was written by a language model from this plasmid's Addgene catalogue record and the feature table of its GenBank file.]
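Description:
pDIRE is a 7.7 kb mammalian expression plasmid that co-expresses two optimized site-specific recombinases, iCre and FLPo, from a single vector. It was built on the pPGKFlpobpA backbone, a pBluescript-type plasmid. An iCre expression cassette of about 2.5 kb was inserted at a PsiI site that was destroyed during cloning. In E. coli the plasmid is maintained at high copy through a ColE1/pUC origin and is selected with ampicillin via the bla gene. An f1 origin and remnants of the lacZ region (lac promoter and operator, T3 and T7 promoters, M13 primer sites) are carried over from the cloning vector. The feature table shows no mammalian selection marker.

The two cassettes are independent transcription units in the same orientation. In the first, the mouse PGK promoter and a Kozak sequence drive FLPo, a mouse codon-optimized, thermostable FLP fused to an SV40 nuclear localization signal. This unit ends in the bovine growth hormone polyadenylation signal. In the second, the human EF-1α promoter with its first intron is followed by a Kozak sequence, an SV40 NLS and an SV40 poly(A) signal. The feature table does not annotate the iCre coding region itself. However, the unannotated stretch between the NLS and the poly(A) signal matches the catalogue description of an EF-1α-driven iCre cassette.

The plasmid is designed for dual recombinase-mediated cassette exchange (dRMCE). Simultaneous Cre activity at loxP sites and FLP activity at FRT sites lets a targeted locus flanked by these heterologous sites be swapped for a new cassette. According to the depositor, this allows efficient re-engineering of existing mouse mutant alleles.
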