Addgene plasmid #26745: pDIRE
Depositing lab: Rolf Zeller. Depositing organization: University of Basel. Publication: Dual RMCE for efficient re-engineering of mouse mutant alleles. Osterwalder M, Galli A, Rosen B, Skarnes WC, Zeller R, Lopez-Rios J.. Nat Methods. 2010 Oct 17 10.1038/nmeth.1521 PubMed 20953177.
Backbone
  Vector backbone: pPGKFlpobpA
  Backbone manufacturer: Addgene plasmid 13793
  Backbone size w/o insert (bp): 5200
  Vector type: Mammalian Expression, Cre/Lox ; FLP/FRT
Growth in bacteria
  Bacterial resistance: Ampicillin, 100 μg/mL
  Growth temperature: 37°C
  Growth strain: DH5alpha
  Copy number: High Copy
Gene/Insert
  Gene/Insert name: iCre expression cassette
  Species: optimized iCre expression cassette; optimized Flpo expression cassette
  Insert size (bp): 2500
  Cloning method: Restriction Enzyme; 5′ cloning site PsiI (destroyed during cloning); 3′ cloning site PsiI (destroyed during cloning)
  Sequencing primers: 5′ mPGK-F, EF-1a Forward; 3′ BGH-rev, SV40pA-R
Resource information
  A portion of this plasmid was derived from a plasmid made by: This plasmid has been assembled using PGK-Flpo cassette (Addgene plasmid 13793), iCre (Addgene plasmid 12336) and Ef1alpha promotor (Addgene plasmid 11918)
Terms and licenses: Academic/Nonprofit Terms; Industry Terms: Not Available to Industry
Depositor comments: The pDIRE plasmid is designed to express the optimized versions of the Cre (iCre) and Flp (Flpo) recombinases and is required for dual RMCE (dRMCE) as described in Osterwalder et al. "Dual RMCE for efficient re-engineering of mouse mutant alleles" Nature Methods (2010) DOI 10.1038/nmeth.1521 Protocol for using these plasmids can be found here: http://www.nature.com/protocolexchange/protocols/1906
How to cite: pDIRE was a gift from Rolf Zeller (Addgene plasmid # 26745 ; http://n2t.net/addgene:26745 ; RRID:Addgene_26745)
