>Addgene plasmid #26745 | pDIRE | addgene partial sequence | sequence record 32968 | 26745 with M13rev
AATGATACCTACTAAGGGACAAAGCTGGTACCGGGCCCCCCCTCGAGGTCGACGGTATCGATAAGCTTGA
TATCGAATTCTACCGGGTAGGGGAGGCGCTTTTCCCAAGGCAGTCTGGAGCATGCGCTTTAGCAGCCCCG
CTGGGCACTTGGCGCTACACAAGTGGCCTCTGGCCTCGCACACATTCCACATCCACCGGTAGGCGCCAAC
CGGCTCCGTTCTTTGGTGGCCCCTTCGCGCCACCTTCTACTCCTCCCCTAGTCAGGAAGTTCCCCCCCGC
CCCGCAGCTCGCGTCGTGCAGGACGTGACAAATGGAAGTAGCACGTCTCACTAGTCTCGTGCAGATGGAC
AGCACCGCTGAGCAATGGAAGCGGGTAGGCCTTTGGGGCAGCGGCCAATAGCAGCTTTGCTCCTTCGCTT
TCTGGGCTCAGAGGCTGGGAAGGGGTGGGTCCGGGGGCGGGCTCAGGGGCGGGCTCAGGGGCGGGGCGGG
CGCCCGAAGGTCCTCCGGAGGCCCGGCATTCTGCACGCTTCAAAAGCGCACGTCTGCCGCGCTGTTCTCC
TCTTCCTCATCTCCGGGCCTTTCGACCATCGCCGCCACCATGGCTCCTAAGAAGAAGAGGAAGGTGATGA
GCCAGTTCGACATCCTGTGCAAGACCCCCCCCAAGGTGCTGGTGCGGCAGTTCGTGGAGAGATTCGAGAG
GCCCAGCGGCGAGAAGATCGCCAGCTGTGCCGCCGAGCTGACCTACCTGTGCTGGATGATCACCCACAAC
GGCACCGCCATCAAGAGGGCCACCTTCATGAGCTACAACACCATCATCAGCAACAGCCTGAGCTTCGACA
TCGTGAA
