>Addgene plasmid #26745 | pDIRE | addgene partial sequence | sequence record 74704 | mPGK_F
CTCCGGGCCTTTCGACCATCGCCGCCACCATGGCTCCTAAGAAGAAGAGGAAGGTGATGAGCCAGTTCGA
CATCCTGTGCAAGACCCCCCCCAAGGTGCTGGTGCGGCAGTTCGTGGAGAGATTCGAGAGGCCCAGCGGC
GAGAAGATCGCCAGCTGTGCCGCCGAGCTGACCTACCTGTGCTGGATGATCACCCACAACGGCACCGCCA
TCAAGAGGGCCACCTTCATGAGCTACAACACCATCATCAGCAACAGCCTGAGCTTCGACATCGTGAACAA
GAGCCTGCAGTTCAAGTACAAGACCCAGAAGGCCACCATCCTGGAGGCCAGCCTGAAGAAGCTGATCCCC
GCCTGGGAGTTCACCATCATCCCTTACAACGGCCAGAAGCACCAGAGCGACATCACCGACATCGTGTCCA
GCCTGCAGCTGCAGTTCGAGAGCAGCGAGGAGGCCGACAAGGGCAACAGCCACAGCAAGAAGATGCTGAA
GGCCCTGCTGTCCGAGGGCGAGAGCATCTGGGAGATCACCGAGAAGATCCTGAACAGCTTCGAGTACACC
AGCAGGTTCACCAAGACCAAGACCCTGTACCAGTTCCTGTTCCTGGCCACATTCATCAACTGCGGCAGGT
TCAGCGACATCAAGAACGTGGACCCCAAGAGCTTCAAGCTGGTGCAGAACAAGTACCTGGGCGTGATCAT
TCAGTGCCTGGTGACCGAGACCAAGACAAGCGTGTCCAGGCACATCTACTTTTTCAGCGCCAGAGGCAGG
ATCGACCCCCTGGTGTACCTGGACGAGTTCCTGAGGAACAGCGAGCCCGTGCTG
