>Addgene plasmid #26745 | pDIRE | addgene partial sequence | sequence record 74705 | M13_pUC_rev
CAGCTCGAATTAACCCTCACTAAAGGGAACAAAAGCTGGTACCGGGCCCCCCCTCGAGGTCGACGGTATC
GATAAGCTTGATATCGAATTCTACCGGGTAGGGGAGGCGCTTTTCCCAAGGCAGTCTGGAGCATGCGCTT
TAGCAGCCCCGCTGGGCACTTGGCGCTACACAAGTGGCCTCTGGCCTCGCACACATTCCACATCCACCGG
TAGGCGCCAACCGGCTCCGTTCTTTGGTGGCCCCTTCGCGCCACCTTCTACTCCTCCCCTAGTCAGGAAG
TTCCCCCCCGCCCCGCAGCTCGCGTCGTGCAGGACGTGACAAATGGAAGTAGCACGTCTCACTAGTCTCG
TGCAGATGGACAGCACCGCTGAGCAATGGAAGCGGGTAGGCCTTTGGGGCAGCGGCCAATAGCAGCTTTG
CTCCTTCGCTTTCTGGGCTCAGAGGCTGGGAAGGGGTGGGTCCGGGGGCGGGCTCAGGGGCGGGCTCAGG
GGCGGGGCGGGCGCCCGAAGGTCCTCCGGAGGCCCGGCATTCTGCACGCTTCAAAAGCGCACGTCTGCCG
CGCTGTTCTCCTCTTCCTCATCTCCGGGCCTTTCGACCATCGCCGCCACCATGGCTCCTAAGAAGAAGAG
GAAGGTGATGAGCCAGTTCGACATCCTGTGCAAGACCCCCCCCAAGGTGCTGGTGCGGCAGTTCGTGGAG
AGATTCGAGAGGCCCAGCGGCGAGAAGATCGCCAGCTGTGCCGCCGAGCTGACCTACCTGTGCTGGATGA
TCACCCACAACGGCACCGCCATCAAGAGGGCCACCTTCATGAGCTACAACACCATCATCAGCAACAGCCT
G
