>Addgene plasmid #26745 | pDIRE | addgene partial sequence | sequence record 74707 | EF1a_f
CATGGTGCCCAAGAAGAAGAGGAAAGTCTCCAACCTGCTGACTGTGCACCAAAACCTGCCTGCCCTCCCT
GTGGATGCCACCTCTGATGAAGTCAGGAAGAACCTGATGGACATGTTCAGGGACAGGCAGGCCTTCTCTG
AACACACCTGGAAGATGCTCCTGTCTGTGTGCAGATCCTGGGCTGCCTGGTGCAAGCTGAACAACAGGAA
ATGGTTCCCTGCTGAACCTGAGGATGTGAGGGACTACCTCCTGTACCTGCAAGCCAGAGGCCTGGCTGTG
AAGACCATCCAACAGCACCTGGGCCAGCTCAACATGCTGCACAGGAGATCTGGCCTGCCTCGCCCTTCTG
ACTCCAATGCTGTGTCCCTGGTGATGAGGAGAATCAGAAAGGAGAATGTGGATGCTGGGGAGAGAGCCAA
GCAGGCCCTGGCCTTTGAACGCACTGACTTTGACCAAGTCAGATCCCTGATGGAGAACTCTGACAGATGC
CAGGACATCAGGAACCTGGCCTTCCTGGGCATTGCCTACAACACCCTGCTGCGCATTGCCGAAATTGCCA
GAATCAGAGTGAAGGACATCTCCCGCACCGATGGTGGGAGAATGCTGATCCACATTGGCAGGACCAAGAC
CCTGGTGTCCACAGCTGGTGTGGAGAAGGCCCTGTCCCTGGGGGTTACCAAGCTGGTGGAGAGATGGATC
TCTGTGTCTGGTGTGGCTGATGACCCCAACAACTACCTGTTCTGCCGGGTCAGAAAGAATGGTGTGGCTG
CCCCTTCTGCCACCTCCCAACTGTCCACCCGGGCCCTGGAAGGGATCTT
